>Addgene plasmid #152269 | pGBW-m4134081 | depositor full sequence | sequence record 295281 | Full Sequence
CACCATGAAAATTATTCTTTTCTTGGCACTGATAACACTCGCTACTTGTGAGCTTTATCACTACCAAGAG
TGTGTTAGAGGTACAACAGTACTTTTAAAAGAACCTTGCTCTTCTGGAACATACGAGGGCAATTCACCAT
TTCATCCTCTAGCTGATAACAAATTTGCACTGACTTGCTTTAGCACTCAATTTGCTTTTGCTTGTCCTGA
CGGCGTAAAACACGTCTATCAGTTACGTGCCAGATCAGTTTCACCTAAACTGTTCATCAGACAAGAGGAA
GTTCAAGAACTTTACTCTCCAATTTTTCTTATTGTTGCGGCAATAGTGTTTATAACACTTTGCTTCACAC
TCAAAAGAAAGACAGAAGAAAACCTTTACTTTCAGTCGTACCCCTATGACGTACCAGATTATGCGTAAGC
TAGCTTGACTGACTGAGATACAGCGTACCTTCAGCTCACAGACATGATAAGATACATTGATGAGTTTGGA
CAAACCACAACTAGAATGCAGTGAAAAAAATGCTTTATTTGTGAAATTTGTGATGCTATTGCTTTATTTG
TAACCATTATAAGCTGCAATAAACAAGTTAACAACAACAATTGCATTCATTTTATGTTTCAGGTTCAGGG
GGAGGTGTGGGAGGTTTTTTAAAGCAAGTAAAACCTCTACAAATGTGGTATTGGCCCATCTCTATCGGTA
TCGTAGCATAACCCCTTGGGGCCTCTAAACGGGTCTTGAGGGGTTTTTTGTGCCCCTCGGGCCGGATTGC
TATCTACCGGCATTGGCGCAGAAAAAAATGCCTGATGCGACGCTGCGCGTCTTATACTCCCACATATGCC
AGATTCAGCAACGGATACGGCTTCCCCAACTTGCCCACTTCCATACGTGTCCTCCTTACCAGAAATTTAT
CCTTAAGGTCGTCAGCTATCCTGCAGGCGATCTCTCGATTTCGATCAAGACATTCCTTTAATGGTCTTTT
CTGGACACCACTAGGGGTCAGAAGTAGTTCATCAAACTTTCTTCCCTCCCTAATCTCATTGGTTACCTTG
GGCTATCGAAACTTAATTAACCAGTCAAGTCAGCTACTTGGCGAGATCGACTTGTCTGGGTTTCGACTAC
GCTCAGAATTGCGTCAGTCAAGTTCGATCTGGTCCTTGCTATTGCACCCGTTCTCCGATTACGAGTTTCA
TTTAAATCATGTGAGCAAAAGGCCAGCAAAAGGCCAGGAACCGTAAAAAGGCCGCGTTGCTGGCGTTTTT
CCATAGGCTCCGCCCCCCTGACGAGCATCACAAAAATCGACGCTCAAGTCAGAGGTGGCGAAACCCGACA
GGACTATAAAGATACCAGGCGTTTCCCCCTGGAAGCTCCCTCGTGCGCTCTCCTGTTCCGACCCTGCCGC
TTACCGGATACCTGTCCGCCTTTCTCCCTTCGGGAAGCGTGGCGCTTTCTCATAGCTCACGCTGTAGGTA
TCTCAGTTCGGTGTAGGTCGTTCGCTCCAAGCTGGGCTGTGTGCACGAACCCCCCGTTCAGCCCGACCGC
TGCGCCTTATCCGGTAACTATCGTCTTGAGTCCAACCCGGTAAGACACGACTTATCGCCACTGGCAGCAG
CCACTGGTAACAGGATTAGCAGAGCGAGGTATGTAGGCGGTGCTACAGAGTTCTTGAAGTGGTGGCCTAA
CTACGGCTACACTAGAAGAACAGTATTTGGTATCTGCGCTCTGCTGAAGCCAGTTACCTTCGGAAAAAGA
GTTGGTAGCTCTTGATCCGGCAAACAAACCACCGCTGGTAGCGGTGGTTTTTTTGTTTGCAAGCAGCAGA
TTACGCGCAGAAAAAAAGGATCTCAAGAAGATCCTTTGATCTTTTCTACGGGGTCTGACGCTCAGTGGAA
CGAAAACTCACGTTAAGGGATTTTGGTCATGAGATTATCAAAAAGGATCTTCACCTAGATCCTTTTAAAT
TAAAAATGAAGTTTTAAATCAATCTAAAGTATATATGAGTAAACTTGGTCTGACAGTTACCAATGCTTAA
TCAGTGAGGCACCTATCTCAGCGATCTGTCTATTTCGTTCATCCATAGTTGCATTTAAATTTCCGAACTC
TCCAAGGCCCTCGTCGGAAAATCTTCAAACCTTTCGTCCGATCCATCTTGCAGGCTACCTCTCGAACGAA
CTATCGCAAGTCTCTTGGCCGGCCTTGCGCCTTGGCTATTGCTTGGCAGCGCCTATCGCCAGGTATTACT
CCAATCCCGAATATCCGAGATCGGGATCACCCGAGAGAAGTTCAACCTACATCCTCAATCCCGATCTATC
CGAGATCCGAGGAATATCGAAATCGGGGCGCGCCTGGTGTACCGAGAACGATCCTCTCAGTGCGAGTCTC
GACGATCCATATCGTTGCTTGGCAGTCAGCCAGTCGGAATCCAGCTTGGGACCCAGGAAGTCCAATCGTC
AGATATTGTACTCAAGCCTGGTCACGGCAGCGTACCGATCTGTTTAAACCTAGATATTGATAGTCTGATC
GGTCAACGTATAATCGAGTCCTAGCTTTTGCAAACATCTATCAAGAGACAGGATCAGCAGGAGGCTTTCG
CATGAGTATTCAACATTTCCGTGTCGCCCTTATTCCCTTTTTTGCGGCATTTTGCCTTCCTGTTTTTGCT
CACCCAGAAACGCTGGTGAAAGTAAAAGATGCTGAAGATCAGTTGGGTGCGCGAGTGGGTTACATCGAAC
TGGATCTCAACAGCGGTAAGATCCTTGAGAGTTTTCGCCCCGAAGAACGCTTTCCAATGATGAGCACTTT
TAAAGTTCTGCTATGTGGCGCGGTATTATCCCGTATTGACGCCGGGCAAGAGCAACTCGGTCGCCGCATA
CACTATTCTCAGAATGACTTGGTTGAGTATTCACCAGTCACAGAAAAGCATCTTACGGATGGCATGACAG
TAAGAGAATTATGCAGTGCTGCCATAACCATGAGTGATAACACTGCGGCCAACTTACTTCTGACAACGAT
TGGAGGACCGAAGGAGCTAACCGCTTTTTTGCACAACATGGGGGATCATGTAACTCGCCTTGATCGTTGG
GAACCGGAGCTGAATGAAGCCATACCAAACGACGAGCGTGACACCACGATGCCTGTAGCAATGGCAACAA
CCTTGCGTAAACTATTAACTGGCGAACTACTTACTCTAGCTTCCCGGCAACAGTTGATAGACTGGATGGA
GGCGGATAAAGTTGCAGGACCACTTCTGCGCTCGGCCCTTCCGGCTGGCTGGTTTATTGCTGATAAATCT
GGAGCCGGTGAGCGTGGGTCTCGCGGTATCATTGCAGCACTGGGGCCAGATGGTAAGCCCTCCCGTATCG
TAGTTATCTACACGACGGGGAGTCAGGCAACTATGGATGAACGAAATAGACAGATCGCTGAGATAGGTGC
CTCACTGATTAAGCATTGGTAACCGATTCTAGGTGCATTGGCGCAGAAAAAAATGCCTGATGCGACGCTG
CGCGTCTTATACTCCCACATATGCCAGATTCAGCAACGGATACGGCTTCCCCAACTTGCCCACTTCCATA
CGTGTCCTCCTTACCAGAAATTTATCCTTAAGATCCCGAATCGTTTAAACTCGACTCTGGCTCTATCGAA
TCTCCGTCGTTTCGAGCTTACGCGAACAGCCGTGGCGCTCATTTGCTCGTCGGGCATCGAATCTCGTCAG
CTATCGTCAGCTTACCTTTTTGGCAGCGATCGCGGCTCCCGACATCTTGGACCATTAGCTCCACAGGTAT
CTTCTTCCCTCTAGTGGTCATAACAGCAGCTTCAGCTACCTCTCAATTCAAAAAACCCCTCAAGACCCGT
TTAGAGGCCCCAAGGGGTTATGCTATCAATCGTTGCGTTACACACACAAAAAACCAACACACATCCATCT
TCGATGGATAGCGATTTTATTATCTAACTGCTGATCGAGTGTAGCCAGATCTAGTAATCAATTACGGGGT
CATTAGTTCATAGCCCATATATGGAGTTCCGCGTTACATAACTTACGGTAAATGGCCCGCCTGGCTGACC
GCCCAACGACCCCCGCCCATTGACGTCAATAATGACGTATGTTCCCATAGTAACGCCAATAGGGACTTTC
CATTGACGTCAATGGGTGGAGTATTTACGGTAAACTGCCCACTTGGCAGTACATCAAGTGTATCATATGC
CAAGTACGCCCCCTATTGACGTCAATGACGGTAAATGGCCCGCCTGGCATTATGCCCAGTACATGACCTT
ATGGGACTTTCCTACTTGGCAGTACATCTACGTATTAGTCATCGCTATTACCATGCTGATGCGGTTTTGG
CAGTACATCAATGGGCGTGGATAGCGGTTTGACTCACGGGGATTTCCAAGTCTCCACCCCATTGACGTCA
ATGGGAGTTTGTTTTGGCACCAAAATCAACGGGACTTTCCAAAATGTCGTAACAACTCCGCCCCATTGAC
GCAAATGGGCGGTAGGCGTGTACGGTGGGAGGTCTATATAAGCAGAGCTGGTTTAGTGAACCGTCAGATC
AGATCTTTGTCGATCCTACCATCCACTCGACACACCCGCCAGCGGCCGC
Features (pLannotate 1.2.2; 16 found; start..end, strand, type, name):
      5..367     +  CDS            NS7A_SARS2: Experimental evidence at protein level: Swiss-Prot protein existence level 1. Plays a role as antagonist of host tetherin (BST2), disrupting its antiviral effect. Acts by binding to BST2 thereby interfering with its glycosylation. May suppress small interfering RNA (siRNA). May bind to host ITGAL, thereby playing a role in attachment or modulation of leukocytes. From Severe acute respiratory syndrome coronavirus 2 (2019-nCoV) (SARS-CoV-2).
    468..589     -  polyA_signal   SV40 poly(A) signal: SV40 polyadenylation signal
    612..681     -  CDS            large T antigen (fragment): large T antigen from SV40 (simian virus 40)
    704..750     +  terminator     T7 terminator: transcription terminator for bacteriophage T7 RNA polymerase
    780..916     +  terminator     rrnG terminator: transcription terminator from the E. coli ribosomal RNA rrnG operon (Albrechtsen et al., 1991)
    961..1032    +  misc_feature   3' β-globin insulator: insulator downstream of the human β-globin locus (Farrell et al., 2002)
   1258..1846    -  rep_origin     ori: high-copy-number ColE1/pMB1/pBR322/pUC origin of replication
   2018..2082    -  CDS            bla(M) (fragment): β-lactamase lacking the signal sequence; bla(M); allows cytosolic expression of β-lactamase
   2592..3452    +  CDS            AmpR: β-lactamase; bla; confers resistance to ampicillin, carbenicillin, and related antibiotics
   3465..3601    +  terminator     rrnG terminator: transcription terminator from the E. coli ribosomal RNA rrnG operon (Albrechtsen et al., 1991)
   3753..3824    +  misc_feature   5' β-globin insulator: insulator upstream of the human β-globin locus (Farrell et al., 2002)
   3829..3875    -  terminator     T7 terminator: transcription terminator for bacteriophage T7 RNA polymerase
   3893..3941    -  polyA_signal   poly(A) signal: synthetic polyadenylation signal
   4022..4325    +  enhancer       CMV enhancer: human cytomegalovirus immediate early enhancer
   4398..4415    -  promoter       CMV promoter (fragment): human cytomegalovirus (CMV) immediate early promoter
   4478..4529    +  promoter       CMVd2 promoter: truncated human cytomegalovirus (CMV) immediate early promoter that yields moderately reduced expression relative to the full-length promoter
