[The description below was written by a language model from this plasmid's Addgene catalogue record and pLannotate feature annotations shown in this document.]
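Description:
pGBW-m4134081 is a mammalian expression plasmid built on the pTwist_CMV_6 backbone that carries the wild-type SARS-CoV-2 ORF7a coding sequence. It is maintained in E. coli as a high-copy plasmid through a ColE1/pUC-type origin of replication and selected with ampicillin via a full-length β-lactamase (AmpR) gene. A short additional β-lactamase fragment is also annotated and appears to be a backbone remnant. No mammalian selection marker is annotated, which is consistent with use in transient transfection.

The expression cassette spans the numbering origin of the circular sequence. The CMV immediate-early enhancer and promoter elements, annotated as a truncated CMVd2 promoter plus a small CMV fragment, lie at the end of the record and drive the ORF7a open reading frame at its start. The catalogue entry describes a backbone-encoded C-terminal TEV-cleavable HA tag, which would allow immunodetection or pull-down followed by tag removal. The feature table does not annotate the tag separately; it presumably sits in the unannotated stretch between the ORF and the downstream polyadenylation region. An SV40 poly(A) signal follows the insert and is annotated on the reverse strand together with a small large T antigen fragment.

The cassette is bracketed by 5' and 3' β-globin insulator elements. T7 and rrnG terminators and an upstream synthetic poly(A) signal surround it as well, features that generally limit transcriptional read-through between the backbone and the insert.

ORF7a is an accessory protein annotated as an antagonist of host tetherin (BST2). The plasmid is suited to expressing the tagged protein in mammalian cells for studies of localization, host interactions or function.
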