Addgene plasmid #152269: pGBW-m4134081
Purpose: Mammalian expression plasmid for SARS-CoV-2 ORF7a protein
Depositing lab: Ginkgo Bioworks & Benjie Chen. Depositing organization: Ginkgo Bioworks.
Backbone
  Vector backbone: pTwist_CMV_6
  Backbone size w/o insert (bp): 4180
  Vector type: Mammalian Expression
Growth in bacteria
  Bacterial resistance: Ampicillin, 100 μg/mL
  Growth temperature: 37°C
  Growth strain: DH5alpha
  Copy number: High Copy
Gene/Insert
  Gene/Insert name: SARS-CoV-2 ORF7a protein
  Species: Severe acute respiratory syndrome coronavirus 2
  Insert size (bp): 359
  Mutation: wt
  Entrez Gene: ORF7a (a.k.a. GU280_gp07)
  Promoter: CMV
  Tag / fusion protein: Cleavable TEV;HA (C terminal on backbone)
  Cloning method: Unknown
Resource information
  A portion of this plasmid was derived from a plasmid made by: GinkgoBioworks
Depositor comments: NCBI reference sequence: YP_009724395.1
How to cite: pGBW-m4134081 was a gift from Ginkgo Bioworks & Benjie Chen (Addgene plasmid # 152269 ; http://n2t.net/addgene:152269 ; RRID:Addgene_152269)
